>Addgene plasmid #99883 | pYPQ127B | depositor full sequence | sequence record 199861 | pYPQ127B sequence 4492 bps
GCGAAGCTTGGCGTGCCTGCAGGTCAACATGGTGGAGCACGACACACTTGTCTACTCCAAAAATATCAAA
GATACAGTCTCAGAAGACCAAAGGGCAATTGAGACTTTTCAACAAAGGGTAATATCCGGAAACCTCCTCG
GATTCCATTGCCCAGCTATCTGTCACTTTATTGTGAAGATAGTGGAAAAGGAAGGTGGCTCCTACAAATG
CCATCATTGCGATAAAGGAAAGGCCATCGTTGAAGATGCCTCTGCCGACAGTGGTCCCAAAGATGGACCC
CCACCCACGAGGAGCATCGTGGAAAAAGAAGACGTTCCAACCACGTCTTCAAAGCAAGTGGATTGATGTG
ATAACATGGTGGAGCACGACACACTTGTCTACTCCAAAAATATCAAAGATACAGTCTCAGAAGACCAAAG
GGCAATTGAGACTTTTCAACAAAGGGTAATATCCGGAAACCTCCTCGGATTCCATTGCCCAGCTATCTGT
CACTTTATTGTGAAGATAGTGGAAAAGGAAGGTGGCTCCTACAAATGCCATCATTGCGATAAAGGAAAGG
CCATCGTTGAAGATGCCTCTGCCGACAGTGGTCCCAAAGATGGACCCCCACCCACGAGGAGCATCGTGGA
AAAAGAAGACGTTCCAACCACGTCTTCAAAGCAAGTGGATTGATGTGATATCTCCACTGACGTAAGGGAT
GACGCACAATCCCACTATCCTTCGCAAGACCCTTCCTCTATATAAGGAAGTTCATTTCATTTGGAGAGGA
CCTCGACTCTGGTACCGATATGGACTACAAAGACGATGACGATAAAGCTCCTAAGAAAAAGCGCAAAGTC
CCCTCTAGATAACGCAGGATCCGTAAGTTTATCAGTTAAATATAATAAATAAAGAAGAAAACCAAAAAAA
TGGCTAACTAAAACGATGGTCTTATGATTTTATGCAGCCAAAAAAGAAACGTAAGGTTGATGCTCTTGAC
GATTTTGACCTCGATATGCTCGACGCTCTTGATGATTTTGATCTCGACATGCTCGATGCACTTGATGACT
TTGACCTTGACATGCTCGACGCACTCGATGACTTCGACCTCGACATGCTTGAGGGCAGAGGAAGTCTTCT
AACATGCGGTGACGTGGAGGAGAATCCCGGCCCTATCGATTACCCTTATGATGTGCCAGACTACGCTCCT
AAAAAGAAGCGCAAAGTTGGCATTCACGGGGTGCCGGCTAGCTAATAGGCTTAGATCTCCAAAAAAGAAA
CGTAAGGTTGATGCTCTTGACGATTTTGACCTCGATATGCTCGACGCTCTTGATGATTTTGATCTCGACA
TGCTCGATGCACTTGATGACTTTGACCTTGACATGCTCGACGCACTCGATGACTTCGACCTCGACATGCT
TTAATAGGACGTCCGATCGTTCAAACATTTGGCAATAAAGTTTCTTAAGATTGAATCCTGTTGCCGGTCT
TGCGATGATTATCATATAATTTCTGTTGAATTACGTTAAGCATGTAATAATTAACATGTAATGCATGACG
TTATTTATGAGATGGGTTTTTATGATTAGAGTCCCGCAATTATACATTTAATACGCGATAGAAAACAAAA
TATAGCGCGCAAACTAGGATAAATTATCGAAAGCGGTGTCATCTATGTTACTAGATCGGGAATTGATCCC
ACTAGTAAGGGCGAATTCGACCCAGCTTTCTTGTACAAAGTTGGCATTATAAAAAATAATTGCTCATCAA
TTTGTTGCAACGAACAGGTCACTATCAGTCAAAATAAAATCATTATTTGCCATCCAGCTGATATCCCCTA
TAGTGAGTCGTATTACATGGTCATAGCTGTTTCCTGGCAGCTCTGGCCCGTGTCTCAAAATCTCTGATGT
TACATTGCACAAGATAAAAATATATCATCATGCCTCCTCTGGACCAGCCAGGACAGAAATGCCTCGACTT
CGCTGCTGCCCAAGGTTGCCGGGTGACGCACACCGTGGAAACGGATGAAGGCACGAACCCAGTGGACATA
AGCCTGTTCGGTTCGTAAGCTGTAATGCAAGTAGCGTATGCGCTCACGCAACTGGTCCAGAACCTTGACC
GAACGCAGCGGTGGTAACGGCGCAGTGGCGGTTTTCATGGCTTGTTATGACTGTTTTTTTGGGGTACAGT
CTATGCCTCGGGCATCCAAGCAGCAAGCGCGTTACGCCGTGGGTCGATGTTTGATGTTATGGAGCAGCAA
CGATGTTACGCAGCAGGGCAGTCGCCCTAAAACAAAGTTAAACATCATGAGGGAAGCGGTGATCGCCGAA
GTATCGACTCAACTATCAGAGGTAGTTGGCGTCATCGAGCGCCATCTCGAACCGACGTTGCTGGCCGTAC
ATTTGTACGGCTCCGCAGTGGATGGCGGCCTGAAGCCACACAGTGATATTGATTTGCTGGTTACGGTGAC
CGTAAGGCTTGATGAAACAACGCGGCGAGCTTTGATCAACGACCTTTTGGAAACTTCGGCTTCCCCTGGA
GAGAGCGAGATTCTCCGCGCTGTAGAAGTCACCATTGTTGTGCACGACGACATCATTCCGTGGCGTTATC
CAGCTAAGCGCGAACTGCAATTTGGAGAATGGCAGCGCAATGACATTCTTGCAGGTATCTTCGAGCCAGC
CACGATCGACATTGATCTGGCTATCTTGCTGACAAAAGCAAGAGAACATAGCGTTGCCTTGGTAGGTCCA
GCGGCGGAGGAACTCTTTGATCCGGTTCCTGAACAGGATCTATTTGAGGCGCTAAATGAAACCTTAACGC
TATGGAACTCGCCGCCCGACTGGGCTGGCGATGAGCGAAATGTAGTGCTTACGTTGTCCCGCATTTGGTA
CAGCGCAGTAACCGGCAAAATCGCGCCGAAGGATGTCGCTGCCGACTGGGCAATGGAGCGCCTGCCGGCC
CAGTATCAGCCCGTCATACTTGAAGCTAGACAGGCTTATCTTGGACAAGAAGAAGATCGCTTGGCCTCGC
GCGCAGATCAGTTGGAAGAATTTGTCCACTACGTGAAAGGCGAGATCACCAAGGTAGTCGGCAAATAACC
CTCGAGCCACCCATGACCAAAATCCCTTAACGTGAGTTACGCGTCGTTCCACTGAGCGTCAGACCCCGTA
GAAAAGATCAAAGGATCTTCTTGAGATCCTTTTTTTCTGCGCGTAATCTGCTGCTTGCAAACAAAAAAAC
CACCGCTACCAGCGGTGGTTTGTTTGCCGGATCAAGAGCTACCAACTCTTTTTCCGAAGGTAACTGGCTT
CAGCAGAGCGCAGATACCAAATACTGTCCTTCTAGTGTAGCCGTAGTTAGGCCACCACTTCAAGAACTCT
GTAGCACCGCCTACATACCTCGCTCTGCTAATCCTGTTACCAGTGGCTGCTGCCAGTGGCGATAAGTCGT
GTCTTACCGGGTTGGACTCAAGACGATAGTTACCGGATAAGGCGCAGCGGTCGGGCTGAACGGGGGGTTC
GTGCACACAGCCCAGCTTGGAGCGAACGACCTACACCGAACTGAGATACCTACAGCGTGAGCATTGAGAA
AGCGCCACGCTTCCCGAAGGGAGAAAGGCGGACAGGTATCCGGTAAGCGGCAGGGTCGGAACAGGAGAGC
GCACGAGGGAGCTTCCAGGGGGAAACGCCTGGTATCTTTATAGTCCTGTCGGGTTTCGCCACCTCTGACT
TGAGCGTCGATTTTTGTGATGCTCGTCAGGGGGGCGGAGCCTATGGAAAAACGCCAGCAACGCGGCCTTT
TTACGGTTCCTGGCCTTTTGCTGGCCTTTTGCTCACATGTTCTTTCCTGCGTTATCCCCTGATTCTGTGG
ATAACCGTATTACCGCCTTTGAGTGAGCTGATACCGCTCGCCGCAGCCGAACGACCGAGCGCAGCGAGTC
AGTGAGCGAGGAAGCGGAAGAGCGCCCAATACGCAAACCGCCTCTCCCCGCGCGTTGGCCGATTCATTAA
TGCAGCTGGCACGACAGGTTTCCCGACTGGAAAGCGGGCAGTGAGCGCAACGCAATTAATACGCGTACCG
CTCGCCAGGAAGAGTTTGTAGAAACGCAAAAAGGCCATCCGTCAGGATGGCCTTCTGCTTAGTTTGATGC
CTGGCAGTTTATGGCGGGCGTCCTGCCCGCCACCCTCCGGGCCGTTGCTTCACAACGTTCAAATCCGCTC
CCGGCGGATTTGTCCTACTCAGGAGAGCGTTCACCGACAAACAACAGATAAAACGAAAGGCCCAGTCTTC
CGACTGAGCCTTTCGTTTTATTTGATGCCTGGCAGTTCCCTACTCTCGCGTTAACGCTTGCATGGATGTT
TTCCCAGTCACGACGTTGTAAAACGACGGCCAGTCTTAAGCTCGGGCCCAATAATGATTTTATTTTGACT
GATAGTGACCTGTTCGTTGCAACAAATTGATGAGCAATGCTTTTTTATAATGCCAACTTTGTATACAAAA
GTTGCCCCATGG
Features (pLannotate 1.2.2; 15 found; start..end, strand, type, name):
    100..771     +  promoter       CaMV 35S promoter (enhanced): cauliflower mosaic virus 35S promoter with a duplicated enhancer region
    792..816     +  CDS            3xFLAG (fragment): three tandem FLAG® epitope tags
   1415..1667    +  terminator     NOS terminator: nopaline synthase terminator and poly(A) signal
   1700..1799    -  protein_bind   attL2: mutant version of attL; recombination site for the Gateway® LR reaction LR Clonase™
   1817..1835    -  promoter       T7 promoter: promoter for bacteriophage T7 RNA polymerase
   2025..2048    +  promoter       Pc promoter (fragment): intI1 (promoter lies within the coding sequence); class 1 integron promoter
   2224..2280    +  CDS            GmR (fragment): gentamycin acetyltransferase; aacC1; confers resistance to gentamycin
   2287..3078    +  CDS            SmR: aminoglycoside adenylyltransferase (Murphy, 1985); aadA; confers resistance to spectinomycin and streptomycin
   3171..3759    +  rep_origin     ori: high-copy-number ColE1/pMB1/pBR322/pUC origin of replication
   3942..4034    +  CDS            lacI (fragment): lac repressor; lacI; The lac repressor binds to the lac operator to inhibit transcription in E. coli. This inhibition can be relieved by adding lactose or isopropyl-β-D-thiogalactopyranoside (IPTG).
   4089..4116    -  terminator     rrnB T2 terminator: transcription terminator T2 from the E. coli rrnB gene
   4248..4291    +  terminator     rrnB T1 terminator: Escherichia coli rrnB; transcription terminator T1 from the E. coli rrnB gene
   4338..4374    -  CDS            lacZα (fragment): LacZα fragment of β-galactosidase; lacZ fragment
   4390..4473    +  protein_bind   attL1 (fragment): mutant version of attL; recombination site for the Gateway® LR reaction LR Clonase™
   4464..4484    +  protein_bind   attB5: mutant version of attB; core recombination site for the Gateway® BP reaction BP Clonase™
