>Addgene plasmid #99883 | pYPQ127B | addgene full sequence | sequence record 203133 | Addgene NGS Result
GCGAAGCTTGGCGTGCCTGCAGGTCAACATGGTGGAGCACGACACACTTGTCTACTCCAAAAATATCAAA
GATACAGTCTCAGAAGACCAAAGGGCAATTGAGACTTTTCAACAAAGGGTAATATCCGGAAACCTCCTCG
GATTCCATTGCCCAGCTATCTGTCACTTTATTGTGAAGATAGTGGAAAAGGAAGGTGGCTCCTACAAATG
CCATCATTGCGATAAAGGAAAGGCCATCGTTGAAGATGCCTCTGCCGACAGTGGTCCCAAAGATGGACCC
CCACCCACGAGGAGCATCGTGGAAAAAGAAGACGTTCCAACCACGTCTTCAAAGCAAGTGGATTGATGTG
ATAACATGGTGGAGCACGACACACTTGTCTACTCCAAAAATATCAAAGATACAGTCTCAGAAGACCAAAG
GGCAATTGAGACTTTTCAACAAAGGGTAATATCCGGAAACCTCCTCGGATTCCATTGCCCAGCTATCTGT
CACTTTATTGTGAAGATAGTGGAAAAGGAAGGTGGCTCCTACAAATGCCATCATTGCGATAAAGGAAAGG
CCATCGTTGAAGATGCCTCTGCCGACAGTGGTCCCAAAGATGGACCCCCACCCACGAGGAGCATCGTGGA
AAAAGAAGACGTTCCAACCACGTCTTCAAAGCAAGTGGATTGATGTGATATCTCCACTGACGTAAGGGAT
GACGCACAATCCCACTATCCTTCGCAAGACCCTTCCTCTATATAAGGAAGTTCATTTCATTTGGAGAGGA
CCTCGACTCTGGTACCGATATGGACTACAAAGACGATGACGATAAAGCTCCTAAGAAAAAGCGCAAAGTC
CCCTCTAGATAACGCAGGATCCGTAAGTTTATCAGTTAAATATAATAAATAAAGAAGAAAACCAAAAAAA
TGGCTAACTAAAACGATGGTCTTATGATTTTATGCAGCCAAAAAAGAAACGTAAGGTTGATGCTCTTGAC
GATTTTGACCTCGATATGCTCGACGCTCTTGATGATTTTGATCTCGACATGCTCGATGCACTTGATGACT
TTGACCTTGACATGCTCGACGCACTCGATGACTTCGACCTCGACATGCTTGAGGGCAGAGGAAGTCTTCT
AACATGCGGTGACGTGGAGGAGAATCCCGGCCCTATCGATTACCCTTATGATGTGCCAGACTACGCTCCT
AAAAAGAAGCGCAAAGTTGGCATTCACGGGGTGCCGGCTAGCTAATAGGCTTAGATCTCCAAAAAAGAAA
CGTAAGGTTGATGCTCTTGACGATTTTGACCTCGATATGCTCGACGCTCTTGATGATTTTGATCTCGACA
TGCTCGATGCACTTGATGACTTTGACCTTGACATGCTCGACGCACTCGATGACTTCGACCTCGACATGCT
TTAATAGGACGTCCGATCGTTCAAACATTTGGCAATAAAGTTTCTTAAGATTGAATCCTGTTGCCGGTCT
TGCGATGATTATCATATAATTTCTGTTGAATTACGTTAAGCATGTAATAATTAACATGTAATGCATGACG
TTATTTATGAGATGGGTTTTTATGATTAGAGTCCCGCAATTATACATTTAATACGCGATAGAAAACAAAA
TATAGCGCGCAAACTAGGATAAATTATCGAAAGCGGTGTCATCTATGTTACTAGATCGGGAATTGATCCC
ACTAGTAAGGGCGAATTCGACCCAGCTTTCTTGTACAAAGTTGGCATTATAAAAAATAATTGCTCATCAA
TTTGTTGCAACGAACAGGTCACTATCAGTCAAAATAAAATCATTATTTGCCATCCAGCTGATATCCCCTA
TAGTGAGTCGTATTACATGGTCATAGCATCCCCTATAGTGAGTCGTATTACATGGTCATAGCTGTTTCCT
GGCAGCTCTGGCCCGTGTCTCAAAATCTCTGATGTTACATTGCACAAGATAAAAATATATCATCATGCCT
CCTCTGGACCAGCCAGGACAGAAATGCCTCGACTTCGCTGCTACCCAAGGTTGCCGGGTGACGCACACCG
TGGAAACGGATGAAGGCACGAACCCAGTGGACATAAGCCTGTTCGGTTCGTAAGCTGTAATGCAAGTAGC
GTATGCGCTCACGCAACTGGTCCAGAACCTTGACCGAACGCAGCGGTGGTAACGGCGCAGTGGCGGTTTT
CATGGCTTGTTATGACTGTTTTTTTGGGGTACAGTCTATGCCTCGGGCATCCAAGCAGCAAGCGCGTTAC
GCCGTGGGTCGATGTTTGATGTTATGGAGCAGCAACGATGTTACGCAGCAGGGCAGTCGCCCTAAAACAA
AGTTAAACATTATGAGGGAAGCGGTGATCGCCGAAGTATCGACTCAACTATCAGAGGTAGTTGGCGTCAT
CGAGCGCCATCTCGAACCGACGTTGCTGGCCGTACATTTGTACGGCTCCGCAGTGGATGGCGGCCTGAAG
CCACACAGTGATATTGATTTGCTGGTTACGGTGACCGTAAGGCTTGATGAAACAACGCGGCGAGCTTTGA
TCAACGACCTTTTGGAAACTTCGGCTTCCCCTGGAGAGAGCGAGATTCTCCGCGCTGTAGAAGTCACCAT
TGTTGTGCACGACGACATCATTCCGTGGCGTTATCCAGCTAAGCGCGAACTGCAATTTGGAGAATGGCAG
CGCAATGACATTCTTGCAGGTATCTTCGAGCCAGCCACGATCGACATTGATCTGGCTATCTTGCTGACAA
AAGCAAGAGAACATAGCGTTGCCTTGGTAGGTCCAGCGGCGGAGGAACTCTTTGATCCGGTTCCTGAACA
GGATCTATTTGAGGCGCTAAATGAAACCTTAACGCTATGGAACTCGCCGCCCGACTGGGCTGGCGATGAG
CGAAATGTAGTGCTTACGTTGTCCCGCATTTGGTACAGCGCAGTAACCGGCAAAATCGCGCCGAAGGATG
TCGCTGCCGACTGGGCAATGGAGCGCCTGCCGGCCCAGTATCAGCCCGTCATACTTGAAGCTAGACAGGC
TTATCTTGGACAAGAAGAAGATCGCTTGGCCTCGCGCGCAGATCAGTTGGAAGAATTTGTCCACTACGTG
AAAGGCGAGATCACCAAGGTAGTCGGCAAATAACCCTCGAGCCACCCATGACCAAAATCCCTTAACGTGA
GTTACGCGTCGTTCCACTGAGCGTCAGACCCCGTAGAAAAGATCAAAGGATCTTCTTGAGATCCTTTTTT
TCTGCGCGTAATCTGCTGCTTGCAAACAAAAAAACCACCGCTACCAGCGGTGGTTTGTTTGCCGGATCAA
GAGCTACCAACTCTTTTTCCGAAGGTAACTGGCTTCAGCAGAGCGCAGATACCAAATACTGTTCTTCTAG
TGTAGCCGTAGTTAGGCCACCACTTCAAGAACTCTGTAGCACCGCCTACATACCTCGCTCTGCTAATCCT
GTTACCAGTGGCTGCTGCCAGTGGCGATAAGTCGTGTCTTACCGGGTTGGACTCAAGACGATAGTTACCG
GATAAGGCGCAGCGGTCGGGCTGAACGGGGGGTTCGTGCACACAGCCCAGCTTGGAGCGAACGACCTACA
CCGAACTGAGATACCTACAGCGTGAGCTATGAGAAAGCGCCACGCTTCCCGAAGGGAGAAAGGCGGACAG
GTATCCGGTAAGCGGCAGGGTCGGAACAGGAGAGCGCACGAGGGAGCTTCCAGGGGGAAACGCCTGGTAT
CTTTATAGTCCTGTCGGGTTTCGCCACCTCTGACTTGAGCGTCGATTTTTGTGATGCTCGTCAGGGGGGC
GGAGCCTATGGAAAAACGCCAGCAACGCGGCCTTTTTACGGTTCCTGGCCTTTTGCTGGCCTTTTGCTCA
CATGTTCTTTCCTGCGTTATCCCCTGATTCTGTGGATAACCGTATTACCGCCTTTGAGTGAGCTGATACC
GCTCGCCGCAGCCGAACGACCGAGCGCAGCGAGTCAGTGAGCGAGGAAGCGGAAGAGCGCCCAATACGCA
AACCGCCTCTCCCCGCGCGTTGGCCGATTCATTAATGCAGCTGGCACGACAGGTTTCCCGACTGGAAAGC
GGGCAGTGAGCGCAACGCAATTAATACGCGTACCGCGAGCCAGGAAGAGTTTGTAGAAACGCAAAAAGGC
CATCCGTCAGGATGGCCTTCTGCTTAGTTTGATGCCTGGCAGTTTATGGCGGGCGTCCTGCCCGCCACCC
TCCGGGCCGTTGCTTCACAACGTTCAAATCCGCTCCCGGCGGATTTGTCCTACTCAGGAGAGCGTTCACC
GACAAACAACAGATAAAACGAAAGGCCCAGTCTTCCGACTGAGCCTTTCGTTTTATTTGATGCCTGGCAG
TTCCCTACTCTCGCGTTAACGCTTGCATGGATGTTTTCCCAGTCACGACGTTGTAAAACGACGGCCAGTC
TTAAGCTCGGGCCCAATAATGATTTTATTTTGACTGATAGTGACCTGTTCGTTGCAACAAATTGATGAGC
AATGCTTTTTTATAATGCCAACTTTGTATACAAAAGTTGCCCCATGG
Features (pLannotate 1.2.2; 16 found; start..end, strand, type, name):
    100..771     +  promoter       CaMV 35S promoter (enhanced): cauliflower mosaic virus 35S promoter with a duplicated enhancer region
    792..816     +  CDS            3xFLAG (fragment): three tandem FLAG® epitope tags
   1415..1667    +  terminator     NOS terminator: nopaline synthase terminator and poly(A) signal
   1700..1799    -  protein_bind   attL2: mutant version of attL; recombination site for the Gateway® LR reaction LR Clonase™
   1817..1835    -  promoter       T7 promoter: promoter for bacteriophage T7 RNA polymerase
   1852..1870    -  promoter       T7 promoter: promoter for bacteriophage T7 RNA polymerase
   2060..2083    +  promoter       Pc promoter (fragment): intI1 (promoter lies within the coding sequence); class 1 integron promoter
   2259..2315    +  CDS            GmR (fragment): gentamycin acetyltransferase; aacC1; confers resistance to gentamycin
   2322..3113    +  CDS            SmR: aminoglycoside adenylyltransferase (Murphy, 1985); aadA; confers resistance to spectinomycin and streptomycin
   3206..3794    +  rep_origin     ori: high-copy-number ColE1/pMB1/pBR322/pUC origin of replication
   3977..4069    +  CDS            lacI (fragment): lac repressor; lacI; The lac repressor binds to the lac operator to inhibit transcription in E. coli. This inhibition can be relieved by adding lactose or isopropyl-β-D-thiogalactopyranoside (IPTG).
   4124..4151    -  terminator     rrnB T2 terminator: transcription terminator T2 from the E. coli rrnB gene
   4283..4326    +  terminator     rrnB T1 terminator: Escherichia coli rrnB; transcription terminator T1 from the E. coli rrnB gene
   4373..4409    -  CDS            lacZα (fragment): LacZα fragment of β-galactosidase; lacZ fragment
   4425..4508    +  protein_bind   attL1 (fragment): mutant version of attL; recombination site for the Gateway® LR reaction LR Clonase™
   4499..4519    +  protein_bind   attB5: mutant version of attB; core recombination site for the Gateway® BP reaction BP Clonase™
