[The description below was written by a language model from this plasmid's Addgene catalogue record and pLannotate feature annotations shown in this document.]
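Description:
pYPQ127B is a small (about 4.5 kb) Gateway entry-type plasmid for plant expression, built on the pYPQ141A backbone and belonging to a multiplexed TALE activator (mTALE-Act) toolkit for transcriptional activation in plants. It is propagated in E. coli from a high-copy ColE1/pUC-type origin and selected with spectinomycin through an aadA (SmR) aminoglycoside adenylyltransferase gene. Short remnants of a class 1 integron promoter, a gentamicin resistance gene, lacI and lacZα are also annotated, along with rrnB T1/T2 terminators that insulate the cloning region from read-through transcription.

The expression cassette sits between attL1-related (with an overlapping attB5 core annotation) and attL2 recombination sites, so it can be moved by an LR reaction into a destination vector, presumably a plant binary vector, though the record does not name one. Within the cassette, an enhanced CaMV 35S promoter with a duplicated enhancer (2x35S) lies upstream of a short FLAG epitope fragment, and a NOS terminator supplies the polyadenylation signal. The catalogue describes the insert as TALE-VP64-T2A-TALE-VP64, cloned NcoI to SpeI, in which the T2A "self-cleaving" peptide allows two separate TALE-VP64 activators to be produced from one transcript. However, only about 600 nt lie between the FLAG fragment and the terminator, and no TALE repeats, VP64 or T2A were annotated there. This interval is far too short for two complete TALE arrays, so the plasmid may be a scaffold into which custom TALE units are assembled, but the record does not state this. The two sequence records differ by 35 nt, the sequenced version showing a second T7 promoter annotation.
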