Addgene plasmid #99883: pYPQ127B
Purpose: Express two TALE-VP64 activator linked by in-frame T2A (encoding Thosea asigna 'self-cleaving' 2A peptide) sequence under 2x35S promoter
Depositing lab: Yiping Qi. Depositing organization: University of Maryland, College Park. Publication: Robust transcriptional activation in plants using multiplexed CRISPR-Act2.0 and mTALE-Act systems. Lowder LG, Zhou J, Zhang Y, Malzahn A, Zhong Z, Hsieh TF, Voytas DF, Zhang Y, Qi Y. Mol Plant. 2017 Nov 29. pii: S1674-2052(17)30344-1. doi: 10.1016/j.molp.2017.11.010. PubMed 29197638.
Backbone
  Vector backbone: pYPQ141A
  Vector type: Plant Expression, TALEN
Growth in bacteria
  Bacterial resistance: Spectinomycin, 50 μg/mL
  Growth temperature: 37°C
  Growth strain: DH5alpha
  Copy number: Unknown
Gene/Insert
  Gene/Insert name: TALE-VP64-T2A-TALE-VP64
  Species: Synthetic
  Cloning method: Restriction Enzyme; 5′ cloning site NcoI (unknown if destroyed); 3′ cloning site SpeI (unknown if destroyed)
  Sequencing primers: 5′ unknown
Terms and licenses: Academic/Nonprofit Terms; Industry Terms: Not Available to Industry
How to cite: pYPQ127B was a gift from Yiping Qi (Addgene plasmid # 99883 ; http://n2t.net/addgene:99883 ; RRID:Addgene_99883)
